Addgene plasmid #31924: pKeratin-PSmOrange
Depositing lab: Vladislav Verkhusha. Depositing organization: Albert Einstein College of Medicine. Publication: A photoswitchable orange-to-far-red fluorescent protein, PSmOrange. Subach OM, Patterson GH, Ting LM, Wang Y, Condeelis JS, Verkhusha VV. Nat Methods. 2011 Jul 31;8(9):771-7. doi: 10.1038/nmeth.1664. PubMed 21804536.
Backbone
  Vector backbone: pN1
  Vector type: Mammalian Expression
  Selectable markers: Neomycin (select with G418)
Growth in bacteria
  Bacterial resistance: Kanamycin, 50 μg/mL
  Growth temperature: 37°C
  Growth strain: DH5alpha
  Copy number: High Copy
Gene/Insert
  Gene/Insert name: PSmOrange
  Insert size (bp): 711
  Mutation: S21T, Q63L, F100Y, L125M, K166R, P192S in PSmOrange (mutations are relative to mOrange but numbering is relative to EGFP)
  Tag / fusion protein: Keratin (N terminal on insert)
  Cloning method: Restriction Enzyme; 5′ cloning site EcoRI (not destroyed); 3′ cloning site NotI (not destroyed)
  Sequencing primers: 5′ CMV-F; 3′ SV40pA-R
Terms and licenses: Academic/Nonprofit Terms; Industry Terms: Not Available to Industry
How to cite: pKeratin-PSmOrange was a gift from Vladislav Verkhusha (Addgene plasmid # 31924 ; http://n2t.net/addgene:31924 ; RRID:Addgene_31924)
