[The description below was written by a language model from this plasmid's Addgene catalogue record and pLannotate feature annotations shown in this document.]
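Description:
pKeratin-PSmOrange is a mammalian expression plasmid of 5,986 bp built on a pN1-type backbone, designed to express human keratin fused to the photoswitchable fluorescent protein PSmOrange. It is maintained in E. coli at high copy through a ColE1/pUC-type origin and also carries an f1 phage origin. A single Tn5 aminoglycoside phosphotransferase gene (NeoR/KanR) serves both hosts. The bacterial bla promoter drives it for kanamycin selection, and the SV40 enhancer/early promoter drives it for G418 selection of transfected mammalian cells, with an HSV TK polyadenylation signal downstream. The short annotated fragments of ble, bGH poly(A) and SV40 large T antigen appear to be backbone remnants or partial annotation matches rather than functional parts.

The expression cassette is driven by the human CMV immediate-early enhancer and promoter and ends with the SV40 poly(A) signal. The feature table identifies the keratin partner as human keratin 18 (KRT18). It sits upstream of a short stretch of residual multiple cloning site that acts as a linker, followed by the 711 bp mammalian codon-optimized PSmOrange coding sequence, so keratin is at the N terminus of the fusion. The insert lies between EcoRI and NotI sites, both retained. PSmOrange derives from mOrange through the substitutions S21T, Q63L, F100Y, L125M, K166R and P192S (EGFP-based numbering) and converts from orange to far-red fluorescence upon photoswitching.

The construct labels intermediate filaments in live mammalian cells. This shows how PSmOrange performs as a fusion tag, and photoconverting a chosen subpopulation of the tagged protein lets it be highlighted and tracked.
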