Features (pLannotate 1.2.2; 15 found; start..end, strand, type, name):
     61..364     +  enhancer       CMV enhancer: human cytomegalovirus immediate early enhancer
    365..568     +  promoter       CMV promoter: human cytomegalovirus (CMV) immediate early promoter
    600..1889    +  CDS            KRT18: K1C18_HUMAN - Also known as CYK18. Experimental evidence at protein level: Swiss-Prot protein existence level 1. Involved in the uptake of thrombin-antithrombin complexes by hepatic cells (By similarity). When phosphorylated, plays a role in filament reorganization. Involved in the delivery of mutated CFTR to the plasma membrane. Together with KRT8, is involved in interleukin-6 (IL-6)-mediated barrier protection. From Homo sapiens (Human).
   1889..1927    +  misc_feature   MCS (fragment): multiple cloning site
   1941..2651    +  CDS            PSmOrange: orange to far-red photoswitchable variant of the monomeric fluorescent protein mOrange (Subach et al., 2011) mammalian codon-optimized
   2668..2751    +  CDS            large T antigen (fragment): large T antigen from SV40 (simian virus 40)
   2774..2895    +  polyA_signal   SV40 poly(A) signal: SV40 polyadenylation signal
   2929..3357    -  rep_origin     f1 ori (sequence partly withheld): f1 bacteriophage origin of replication; arrow indicates direction of (+) strand synthesis
   3384..3488    +  promoter       AmpR promoter: bla
   3490..3847    +  promoter       SV40 promoter: SV40 enhancer and early promoter
   3882..4676    +  CDS            NeoR/KanR: aminoglycoside phosphotransferase from Tn5; aph(3')-II (or nptII); confers resistance to neomycin, kanamycin, and G418 (Geneticin®)
   4697..4849    +  CDS            ble (fragment): BLE_KLEPN - Experimental evidence at protein level: Swiss-Prot protein existence level 1. Binding protein with a strong affinity to the bleomycin family of antibiotics. Binds to CL990; an antimitotic-antibiotic compound. From Klebsiella pneumoniae.
   4908..4955    +  polyA_signal   HSV TK poly(A) signal: herpes simplex virus thymidine kinase polyadenylation signal (Cole and Stacy, 1985)
   5046..5062    -  polyA_signal   bGH poly(A) signal (fragment): bovine growth hormone polyadenylation signal
   5284..5872    +  rep_origin     ori: high-copy-number ColE1/pMB1/pBR322/pUC origin of replication
>Addgene plasmid #31924 | pKeratin-PSmOrange | depositor full sequence | sequence record 36041 | pKeratin-PSmOrange sequence 5986 bps
TAGTTATTAATAGTAATCAATTACGGGGTCATTAGTTCATAGCCCATATATGGAGTTCCGCGTTACATAA
CTTACGGTAAATGGCCCGCCTGGCTGACCGCCCAACGACCCCCGCCCATTGACGTCAATAATGACGTATG
TTCCCATAGTAACGCCAATAGGGACTTTCCATTGACGTCAATGGGTGGAGTATTTACGGTAAACTGCCCA
CTTGGCAGTACATCAAGTGTATCATATGCCAAGTACGCCCCCTATTGACGTCAATGACGGTAAATGGCCC
GCCTGGCATTATGCCCAGTACATGACCTTATGGGACTTTCCTACTTGGCAGTACATCTACGTATTAGTCA
TCGCTATTACCATGGTGATGCGGTTTTGGCAGTACATCAATGGGCGTGGATAGCGGTTTGACTCACGGGG
ATTTCCAAGTCTCCACCCCATTGACGTCAATGGGAGTTTGTTTTGGCACCAAAATCAACGGGACTTTCCA
AAATGTCGTAACAACTCCGCCCCATTGACGCAAATGGGCGGTAGGCGTGTACGGTGGGAGGTCTATATAA
GCAGAGCTGGTTTAGTGAACCGTCAGATCCGCTAGCACCATGAGCTTCACCACTCGCTCCACCTTCTCCA
CCAACTACCGGTCCCTGGGCTCTGTCCAGGCGCCCAGCTACGGCGCCCGGCCGGTCAGCAGCGCGGCCAG
CGTCTATGCAGGCGCTGGGGGCTCTGGTTCCCGGATCTCCGTGTCCCGCTCCACCAGCTTCAGGGGCGGC
ATGGGGTCCGGGGGCCTGGCCACCGGGATAGCCGGGGGTCTGGCAGGAATGGGAGGCATCCAGAACGAGA
AGGAGACCATGCAAAGCCTGAACGACCGCCTGGCCTCTTACCTGGACAGAGTGAGGAGCCTGGAGACCGA
GAACCGGAGGCTGGAGAGCAAAATCCGGGAGCACTTGGAGAAGAAGGGACCCCAGGTCAGAGACTGGAGC
CATTACTTCAAGATCATCGAGGACCTGAGGGCTCAGATCTTCGCAAATACTGTGGACAATGCCCGCATCG
TTCTGCAGATTGACAATGCCCGTCTTGCTGCTGATGACTTTAGAGTCAAGTATGAGACAGAGCTGGCCAT
GCGCCAGTCTGTGGAGAACGACATCCATGGGCTCCGCAAGGTCATTGATGACACCAATATCACACGACTG
CAGCTGGAGACAGAGATCGAGGCTCTCAAGGAGGAGCTGCTCTTCATGAAGAAGAACCACGAAGAGGAAG
TAAAAGGCCTACAAGCCCAGATTGCCAGCTCTGGGTTGACCGTGGAGGTAGATGCCCCCAAATCTCAGGA
CCTCGCCAAGATCATGGCAGACATCCGGGCCCAATATGACGAGCTGGCTCGGAAGAACCGAGAGGAGCTA
GACAAGTACTGGTCTCAGCAGATTGAGGAGAGCACCACAGTGGTCACCACACAGTCTGCTGAGGTTGGAG
CTGCTGAGACGACGCTCACAGAGCTGAGACGTACAGTCCAGTCCTTGGAGATCGACCTGGACTCCATGAG
AAATCTGAAGGCCAGCTTGGAGAACAGCCTGAGGGAGGTGGAGGCCCGCTACGCCCTACAGATGGAGCAG
CTCAACGGGATCCTGCTGCACCTTGAGTCAGAGCTGGCACAGACCCGGGCAGAGGGACAGCGCCAGGCCC
AGGAGTATGAGGCCCTGCTGAACATCAAGGTCAAGCTGGAGGCTGAGATCGCCACCTACCGCCGCCTGCT
GGAAGATGGCGAGGACTTTAATCTTGGTGATGCCTTGGACAGCAGCAACTCCATGCAAACCATCCAAAAG
ACCACCACCCGCCGGATAGTGGATGGCAAAGTGGTGTCTGAGACCAATGACACCAAAGTTCTGAGGCATC
GAATTCTGCAGTCGACGGTACCGCGGGCCCGGGATCCACCGGTCGCCACCATGGTGAGCAAGGGCGAGGA
GAATAATATGGCCATCATCAAGGAGTTCATGCGCTTCAAGGTGCGCATGGAGGGCACCGTGAACGGCCAC
GAGTTCGAGATCGAGGGCGAGGGCGAGGGCCGCCCCTACGAGGGCTTTCAGACCGCTAAGCTGAAGGTGA
CCAAGGGCGGCCCCCTGCCCTTCGCCTGGGACATCCTGTCCCCTCTCTTCACCTACGGCTCCAAGGCCTA
CGTGAAGCACCCCGCCGACATCCCCGACTACTTCAAGCTGTCCTTCCCCGAGGGCTTCAAGTGGGAGCGC
GTGATGAACTACGAGGACGGCGGCGTGGTGACCGTGACCCAGGACTCCTCACTGCAGGACGGCGAGTTCA
TCTACAAGGTGAAGATGCGCGGCACCAACTTCCCCTCCGACGGCCCCGTGATGCAGAAGAAGACCATGGG
CTGGGAGGCCTCCTCCGAGCGGATGTACCCCGAGGACGGCGCCCTGAAGGGCGAGATCAGGATGAGGCTG
AAGCTGAAGGACGGCGGCCACTACACCTCCGAGGTCAAGACCACCTACAAGGCCAAGAAGTCCGTGCAGC
TGCCCGGCGCCTACATCGTCGGCATCAAGCTGGACATCACCTCCCACAACGAGGACTACACCATCGTGGA
ACAGTACGAACGCGCCGAGGGCCGCCACTCCACCGGCGGCATGGACGAGCTGTACAAGTAAAGCGGCCGC
GACTCTAGATCATAATCAGCCATACCACATTTGTAGAGGTTTTACTTGCTTTAAAAAACCTCCCACACCT
CCCCCTGAACCTGAAACATAAAATGAATGCAATTGTTGTTGTTAACTTGTTTATTGCAGCTTATAATGGT
TACAAATAAAGCAATAGCATCACAAATTTCACAAATAAAGCATTTTTTTCACTGCATTCTAGTTGTGGTT
TGTCCAAACTCATCAATGTATCTTAAGGCGTAAATTGTAAGCGTTAATATTTTGTTAAAATTCGCGTTAA
ATTTTTGTTAAATCAGCTCATTTTTTAACCAATAGGCCGAAATCGGCAAAATCCCTTATAAATCAAAAGA
ATAGACCGAGATAGGGT
[37 nt withheld, positions 3028-3064]
AAAGAACGTGGACTCCAACGTCAAAGG
[49 nt withheld, positions 3092-3140]
T
[91 nt withheld, positions 3142-3232]
G
[124 nt withheld, positions 3234-3357]
CAGGTGGCACTTTTCGGGGAAATGTGCGCGGAACCCCTATTTGTTTATTTTTCTAAATACATTCAAATAT
GTATCCGCTCATGAGACAATAACCCTGATAAATGCTTCAATAATATTGAAAAAGGAAGAGTCCTGAGGCG
GAAAGAACCAGCTGTGGAATGTGTGTCAGTTAGGGTGTGGAAAGTCCCCAGGCTCCCCAGCAGGCAGAAG
TATGCAAAGCATGCATCTCAATTAGTCAGCAACCAGGTGTGGAAAGTCCCCAGGCTCCCCAGCAGGCAGA
AGTATGCAAAGCATGCATCTCAATTAGTCAGCAACCATAGTCCCGCCCCTAACTCCGCCCATCCCGCCCC
TAACTCCGCCCAGTTCCGCCCATTCTCCGCCCCATGGCTGACTAATTTTTTTTATTTATGCAGAGGCCGA
GGCCGCCTCGGCCTCTGAGCTATTCCAGAAGTAGTGAGGAGGCTTTTTTGGAGGCCTAGGCTTTTGCAAA
GATCGATCAAGAGACAGGATGAGGATCGTTTCGCATGATTGAACAAGATGGATTGCACGCAGGTTCTCCG
GCCGCTTGGGTGGAGAGGCTATTCGGCTATGACTGGGCACAACAGACAATCGGCTGCTCTGATGCCGCCG
TGTTCCGGCTGTCAGCGCAGGGGCGCCCGGTTCTTTTTGTCAAGACCGACCTGTCCGGTGCCCTGAATGA
ACTGCAAGACGAGGCAGCGCGGCTATCGTGGCTGGCCACGACGGGCGTTCCTTGCGCAGCTGTGCTCGAC
GTTGTCACTGAAGCGGGAAGGGACTGGCTGCTATTGGGCGAAGTGCCGGGGCAGGATCTCCTGTCATCTC
ACCTTGCTCCTGCCGAGAAAGTATCCATCATGGCTGATGCAATGCGGCGGCTGCATACGCTTGATCCGGC
TACCTGCCCATTCGACCACCAAGCGAAACATCGCATCGAGCGAGCACGTACTCGGATGGAAGCCGGTCTT
GTCGATCAGGATGATCTGGACGAAGAGCATCAGGGGCTCGCGCCAGCCGAACTGTTCGCCAGGCTCAAGG
CGAGCATGCCCGACGGCGAGGATCTCGTCGTGACCCATGGCGATGCCTGCTTGCCGAATATCATGGTGGA
AAATGGCCGCTTTTCTGGATTCATCGACTGTGGCCGGCTGGGTGTGGCGGACCGCTATCAGGACATAGCG
TTGGCTACCCGTGATATTGCTGAAGAGCTTGGCGGCGAATGGGCTGACCGCTTCCTCGTGCTTTACGGTA
TCGCCGCTCCCGATTCGCAGCGCATCGCCTTCTATCGCCTTCTTGACGAGTTCTTCTGAGCGGGACTCTG
GGGTTCGAAATGACCGACCAAGCGACGCCCAACCTGCCATCACGAGATTTCGATTCCACCGCCGCCTTCT
ATGAAAGGTTGGGCTTCGGAATCGTTTTCCGGGACGCCGGCTGGATGATCCTCCAGCGCGGGGATCTCAT
GCTGGAGTTCTTCGCCCACCCTAGGGGGAGGCTAACTGAAACACGGAAGGAGACAATACCGGAAGGAACC
CGCGCTATGACGGCAATAAAAAGACAGAATAAAACGCACGGTGTTGGGTCGTTTGTTCATAAACGCGGGG
TTCGGTCCCAGGGCTGGCACTCTGTCGATACCCCACCGAGACCCCATTGGGGCCAATACGCCCGCGTTTC
TTCCTTTTCCCCACCCCACCCCCCAAGTTCGGGTGAAGGCCCAGGGCTCGCAGCCAACGTCGGGGCGGCA
GGCCCTGCCATAGCCTCAGGTTACTCATATATACTTTAGATTGATTTAAAACTTCATTTTTAATTTAAAA
GGATCTAGGTGAAGATCCTTTTTGATAATCTCATGACCAAAATCCCTTAACGTGAGTTTTCGTTCCACTG
AGCGTCAGACCCCGTAGAAAAGATCAAAGGATCTTCTTGAGATCCTTTTTTTCTGCGCGTAATCTGCTGC
TTGCAAACAAAAAAACCACCGCTACCAGCGGTGGTTTGTTTGCCGGATCAAGAGCTACCAACTCTTTTTC
CGAAGGTAACTGGCTTCAGCAGAGCGCAGATACCAAATACTGTCCTTCTAGTGTAGCCGTAGTTAGGCCA
CCACTTCAAGAACTCTGTAGCACCGCCTACATACCTCGCTCTGCTAATCCTGTTACCAGTGGCTGCTGCC
AGTGGCGATAAGTCGTGTCTTACCGGGTTGGACTCAAGACGATAGTTACCGGATAAGGCGCAGCGGTCGG
GCTGAACGGGGGGTTCGTGCACACAGCCCAGCTTGGAGCGAACGACCTACACCGAACTGAGATACCTACA
GCGTGAGCTATGAGAAAGCGCCACGCTTCCCGAAGGGAGAAAGGCGGACAGGTATCCGGTAAGCGGCAGG
GTCGGAACAGGAGAGCGCACGAGGGAGCTTCCAGGGGGAAACGCCTGGTATCTTTATAGTCCTGTCGGGT
TTCGCCACCTCTGACTTGAGCGTCGATTTTTGTGATGCTCGTCAGGGGGGCGGAGCCTATGGAAAAACGC
CAGCAACGCGGCCTTTTTACGGTTCCTGGCCTTTTGCTGGCCTTTTGCTCACATGTTCTTTCCTGCGTTA
TCCCCTGATTCTGTGGATAACCGTATTACCGCCATGCAT
