>Addgene plasmid #31924 | pKeratin-PSmOrange | addgene partial sequence | sequence record 37290 | SV40pA-R
AACAAGTTAACAACAACAATTGCATTCATTTTATGTTTCAGGTTCAGGGGGAGGTGTGGGAGGTTTTTTA
AAGCAAGTAAAACCTCTACAAATGTGGTATGGCTGATTATGATCTAGAGTCGCGGCCGCTTACTTGTACA
GCTCGTCCATGCCGCCGGTGGAGTGGCGGCCCTCGGCGCGTTCGTACTGTTCCACGATGGTGTAGTCCTC
GTTGTGGGAGGTGATGTCCAGCTTGATGCCGACGATGTAGGCGCCGGGCAGCTGCACGGACTTCTTGGCC
TTGTAGGTGGTCTTGACCTCGGAGGTGTAGTGGCCGCCGTCCTTCAGCTTCAGCCTCATCCTGATCTCGC
CCTTCAGGGCGCCGTCCTCGGGGTACATCCGCTCGGAGGAGGCCTCCCAGCCCATGGTCTTCTTCTGCAT
CACGGGGCCGTCGGAGGGGAAGTTGGTGCCGCGCATCTTCACCTTGTAGATGAACTCGCCGTCCTGCAGT
GAGGAGTCCTGGGTCACGGTCACCACGCCGCCGTCCTCGTAGTTCATCACGCGCTCCCACTTGAAGCCCT
CGGGGAAGGACAGCTTGAAGTAGTCGGGGATGTCGGCGGGGTGCTTCACGTAGGCCTTGGAGCCGTAGGT
GAAGAGAGGGGACAGGATGTCCCAGGCGAAGGGCAGGGGGCCGCCCTTGGTCACCTTCAGCTTAGCGGTC
TGAAAGCCCTCGTAGGGGCGGCCCTCGCCCTCGCCCTCGATCTCGAACTCGTGGCCGTTCACGGTGCCCT
CCATGCGCACCTTGAAGCGCATGAACTCCTTGATGATGGCCATATTATTCTCCTCGCCCTTGCTCACCAT
GGTGGCGACCGGTGGATCCCGGGCCCGCGGTACCGTC
