>Addgene plasmid #31924 | pKeratin-PSmOrange | addgene partial sequence | sequence record 37295 | CMV-F
AGTGAACCGTCAGATCCGCTAGCACCATGAGCTTCACCACTCGCTCCACCTTCTCCACCAACTACCGGTC
CCTGGGCTCTGTCCAGGCGCCCAGCTACGGCGCCCGGCCGGTCAGCAGCGCGGCCAGCGTCTATGCAGGC
GCTGGGGGCTCTGGTTCCCGGATCTCCGTGTCCCGCTCCACCAGCTTCAGGGGCGGCATGGGGTCCGGGG
GCCTGGCCACCGGGATAGCCGGGGGTCTGGCAGGAATGGGAGGCATCCAGAACGAGAAGGAGACCATGCA
AAGCCTGAACGACCGCCTGGCCTCTTACCTGGACAGAGTGAGGAGCCTGGAGACCGAGAACCGGAGGCTG
GAGAGCAAAATCCGGGAGCACTTGGAGAAGAAGGGACCCCAGGTCAGAGACTGGAGCCATTACTTCAAGA
TCATCGAGGACCTGAGGGCTCAGATCTTCGCAAATACTGTGGACAATGCCCGCATCGTTCTGCAGATTGA
CAATGCCCGTCTTGCTGCTGATGACTTTAGAGTCAAGTATGAGACAGAGCTGGCCATGCGCCAGTCTGTG
GAGAACGACATCCATGGGCTCCGCAAGGTCATTGATGACACCAATATCACACGACTGCAGCTGGAGACAG
AGATCGAGGCTCTCAAGGAGGAGCTGCTCTTCATGAAGAAGAACCACGAAGAGGAAGTAAAAGGCCTACA
AGCCCAGATTGCCAGCTCTGGGTTGACCGTGGAGGTAGATGCCCCCAAATCTCAGGACCTCGCCAAGATC
ATGGCAGACATCCGGGCCCAATATGACGAGCT
